>Addgene plasmid #217301 | MEK1-E102-I103del-V5 | addgene full sequence | sequence record 431010 | Addgene NGS Result
TCCCCAGGCTCCCCAGCAGGCAGAAGTATGCAAAGCATGCGTCTCAATTAGTCAGCAACCATAGTCCCGC
CCCTAACTCCGCCCATCCCGCCCCTAACTCCGCCCAGTTCCGCCCATTCTCCGCCCCATGGCTGACTAAT
TTTTTTTATTTATGCAGAGGCCGAGGCCGCCTCGGCCTCTGAGCTATTCCAGAAGTAGTGAGGAGGCTTT
TTTGGAGGCCTAGGCTTTTGCAAAAAGCTTTCTAGAGGTACCACCGGAGCTTACCATGACCGAGTACAAG
CCCACGGTGCGCCTCGCCACCCGCGACGACGTCCCCAGGGCCGTACGCACCCTCGCCGCCGCGTTCGCCG
ACTACCCCGCCACGCGCCACACCGTCGATCCGGACCGCCACATCGAGCGGGTCACCGAGCTGCAAGAACT
CTTCCTCACGCGCGTCGGGCTCGACATCGGCAAGGTGTGGGTCGCGGACGACGGCGCCGCCGTGGCGGTC
TGGACCACGCCGGAGAGCGTCGAAGCGGGGGCGGTGTTCGCCGAGATCGGCCCGCGCATGGCCGAGTTGA
GCGGTTCCCGGCTGGCCGCGCAGCAACAGATGGAAGGCCTCCTGGCGCCGCACCGGCCCAAGGAGCCCGC
GTGGTTCCTGGCCACCGTCGGCGTCTCGCCCGACCACCAGGGCAAGGGTCTGGGCAGCGCCGTCGTGCTC
CCCGGAGTGGAGGCGGCCGAGCGCGCCGGGGTGCCCGCCTTCCTGGAGACCTCCGCGCCCCGCAACCTCC
CCTTCTACGAGCGGCTCGGCTTCACCGTCACCGCCGACGTCGAGGTGCCCGAAGGACCGCGCACCTGGTG
CATGACCCGCAAGCCCGGTGCCAGTTAACGAATTCTAGATCTTGAGACAAATGGCAGTATTCATCCACAA
TTTTAAAAGAAAAGGGGGGATTGGGGGGTACAGTGCAGGGGAAAGAATAGTAGACATAATAGCAACAGAC
ATACAAACTAAAGAATTACAAAAACAAATTACAAAAATTCAAAATTTTCGGGTTTATTACAGGGACAGCA
GAGATCCACTTTGGCGCCGGCTCGAGGCCTGCAGGTTGCGCCTTTTCCAAGGCAGCCCTGGGTTTGCGCA
GGGACGCGGCTGCTCTGGGCGTGGTTCCGGGAAACGCAGCGGCGCCGACCCTGGGTCTCGCACATTCTTC
ACGTCCGTTCGCAGCGTCACCCGGATCTTCGCCGCTACCCTTGTGGGCCCCCCGGCGACGCTTCCTGCTC
CGCCCCTAAGTCGGGAAGGTTCCTTGCGGTTCGCGGCGTGCCGGACGTGACAAACGGAAGCCGCACGTCT
CACTAGTACCCTCGCAGACGGACAGCGCCAGGGAGCAATGGCAGCGCGCCGACCGCGATGGGCTGTGGCC
AATAGCGGCTGCTCAGCAGGGCGCGCCGAGAGCAGCGGCCGGGAAGGGGCGGTGCGGGAGGCGGGGTGTG
GGGCGGTAGTGTGGGCCCTGTTCCTGCCCGCGCGGTGTTCCGCATTCTGCAAGCCTCCGGAGCGCACGTC
GGCAGTCGGCTCCCTCGTTGACCGAATCACCGACCTCTCTCCCCAGGGGCTAGCATGCCCAAGAAGAAGC
CGACGCCCATCCAGCTGAACCCGGCCCCCGACGGCTCTGCAGTTAACGGGACCAGCTCTGCGGAGACCAA
CTTGGAGGCCTTGCAGAAGAAGCTGGAGGAGCTAGAGCTTGATGAGCAGCAGCGAAAGCGCCTTGAGGCC
TTTCTTACCCAGAAGCAGAAGGTGGGAGAACTGAAGGATGACGACTTTGAGAAGATCAGTGAGCTGGGGG
CTGGCAATGGCGGTGTGGTGTTCAAGGTCTCCCACAAGCCTTCTGGCCTGGTCATGGCCAGAAAGCTAAT
TCATCTGAAACCCGCAATCCGGAACCAGATCATAAGGGAGCTGCAGGTTCTGCATGAGTGCAACTCTCCG
TACATCGTGGGCTTCTATGGTGCGTTCTACAGCGATGGCGAGATCAGTATCTGCATGGAGCACATGGATG
GAGGTTCTCTGGATCAAGTCCTGAAGAAAGCTGGAAGAATTCCTGAACAAATTTTAGGAAAAGTTAGCAT
TGCTGTAATAAAAGGCCTGACATATCTGAGGGAGAAGCACAAGATCATGCACAGAGATGTCAAGCCTTCC
AACATCCTAGTCAACTCCCGTGGGGAGATCAAGCTCTGTGACTTTGGGGTCAGCGGGCAGCTCATCGACT
CCATGGCCAACTCCTTCGTGGGCACAAGGTCCTACATGTCGCCAGAAAGACTCCAGGGGACTCATTACTC
TGTGCAGTCAGACATCTGGAGCATGGGACTGTCTCTGGTAGAGATGGCGGTTGGGAGGTATCCCATCCCT
CCTCCAGATGCCAAGGAGCTGGAGCTGATGTTTGGGTGCCAGGTGGAAGGAGATGCGGCTGAGACCCCAC
CCAGGCCAAGGACCCCCGGGAGGCCCCTTAGCTCATACGGAATGGACAGCCGACCTCCCATGGCAATTTT
TGAGTTGTTGGATTACATAGTCAACGAGCCTCCTCCAAAACTGCCCAGTGGAGTGTTCAGTCTGGAATTT
CAAGATTTTGTGAATAAATGCTTAATAAAAAACCCCGCAGAGAGAGCAGATTTGAAGCAACTCATGGTTC
ATGCTTTTATCAAGAGATCTGATGCTGAGGAAGTGGATTTTGCAGGTTGGCTCTGCTCCACCATCGGCCT
TAACCAGCCCAGCACCCCAACCCATGCTGCTGGCGTCACCGGTGGTAAGCCTATCCCTAACCCTCTCCTC
GGTCTCGATTCTACGTAGTAATGACCGCGTTAAGTCGACAATCAACCTCTGGATTACAAAATTTGTGAAA
GATTGACTGGTATTCTTAACTATGTTGCTCCTTTTACGCTATGTGGATACGCTGCTTTAATGCCTTTGTA
TCATGCTATTGCTTCCCGTATGGCTTTCATTTTCTCCTCCTTGTATAAATCCTGGTTGCTGTCTCTTTAT
GAGGAGTTGTGGCCCGTTGTCAGGCAACGTGGCGTGGTGTGCACTGTGTTTGCTGACGCAACCCCCACTG
GTTGGGGCATTGCCACCACCTGTCAGCTCCTTTCCGGGACTTTCGCTTTCCCCCTCCCTATTGCCACGGC
GGAACTCATCGCCGCCTGCCTTGCCCGCTGCTGGACAGGGGCTCGGCTGTTGGGCACTGACAATTCCGTG
GTGTTGTCGGGGAAATCATCGTCCTTTCCTTGGCTGCTCGCCTGTGTTGCCACCTGGATTCTGCGCGGGA
CGTCCTTCTGCTACGTCCCTTCGGCCCTCAATCCAGCGGACCTTCCTTCCCGCGGCCTGCTGCCGGCTCT
GCGGCCTCTTCCGCGTCTTCGCCTTCGCCCTCAGACGAGTCGGATCTCCCTTTGGGCCGCCTCCCCGCGT
CGACTTTAAGACCAATGACTTACAAGGCAGCTGTAGATCTTAGCCACTTTTTAAAAGAAAAGGGGGGACT
GGAAGGGCTAATTCACTCCCAACGAAGACAAGATCTGCTTTTTGCTTGTACTGGGTCTCTCTGGTTAGAC
CAGATCTGAGCCTGGGAGCTCTCTGGCTAACTAGGGAACCCACTGCTTAAGCCTCAATAAAGCTTGCCTT
GAGTGCTTCAAGTAGTGTGTGCCCGTCTGTTGTGTGACTCTGGTAACTAGAGATCCCTCAGACCCTTTTA
GTCAGTGTGGAAAATCTCTAGCAGTACGTATAGTAGTTCATGTCATCTTATTATTCAGTATTTATAACTT
GCAAAGAAATGAATATCAGAGAGTGAGAGGAACTTGTTTATTGCAGCTTATAATGGTTACAAATAAAGCA
ATAGCATCACAAATTTCACAAATAAAGCATTTTTTTCACTGCATTCTAGTTGTGGTTTGTCCAAACTCAT
CAATGTATCTTATCATGTCTGGCTCTAGCTATCCCGCCCCTAACTCCGCCCATCCCGCCCCTAACTCCGC
CCAGTTCCGCCCATTCTCCGCCCCATGGCTGACTAATTTTTTTTATTTATGCAGAGGCCGAGGCCGCCTC
GGCCTCTGAGCTATTCCAGAAGTAGTGAGGAGGCTTTTTTGGAGGCCTAGGGACGTACCCAATTCGCCCT
ATAGTGAGTCGTATTACGCGCGCTCACTGGCCGTCGTTTTACAACGTCGTGACTGGGAAAACCCTGGCGT
TACCCAACTTAATCGCCTTGCAGCACATCCCCCTTTCGCCAGCTGGCGTAATAGCGAAGAGGCCCGCACC
GATCGCCCTTCCCAACAGTTGCGCAGCCTGAATGGCGAATGGG
[124 nt withheld, positions 4314-4437]
C
[91 nt withheld, positions 4439-4529]
A
[49 nt withheld, positions 4531-4579]
CCTTTGACGTTGGAGTCCACGTTCTTT
[37 nt withheld, positions 4607-4643]
ACCCTATCTCGGTCTATTCTTTTGATTTATAAGGGATTTTGCCGATTTCGGCCTATTGGTTAAAAAATGA
GCTGATTTAACAAAAATTTAACGCGAATTTTAACAAAATATTAACGCTTACAATTTAGGTGGCACTTTTC
GGGGAAATGTGCGCGGAACCCCTATTTGTTTATTTTTCTAAATACATTCAAATATGTATCCGCTCATGAG
ACAATAACCCTGATAAATGCTTCAATAATATTGAAAAAGGAAGAGTATGAGTATTCAACATTTCCGTGTC
GCCCTTATTCCCTTTTTTGCGGCATTTTGCCTTCCTGTTTTTGCTCACCCAGAAACGCTGGTGAAAGTAA
AAGATGCTGAAGATCAGTTGGGTGCACGAGTGGGTTACATCGAACTGGATCTCAACAGCGGTAAGATCCT
TGAGAGTTTTCGCCCCGAAGAACGTTTTCCAATGATGAGCACTTTTAAAGTTCTGCTATGTGGCGCGGTA
TTATCCCGTATTGACGCCGGGCAAGAGCAACTCGGTCGCCGCATACACTATTCTCAGAATGACTTGGTTG
AGTACTCACCAGTCACAGAAAAGCATCTTACGGATGGCATGACAGTAAGAGAATTATGCAGTGCTGCCAT
AACCATGAGTGATAACACTGCGGCCAACTTACTTCTGACAACGATCGGAGGACCGAAGGAGCTAACCGCT
TTTTTGCACAACATGGGGGATCATGTAACTCGCCTTGATCGTTGGGAACCGGAGCTGAATGAAGCCATAC
CAAACGACGAGCGTGACACCACGATGCCTGTAGCAATGGCAACAACGTTGCGCAAACTATTAACTGGCGA
ACTACTTACTCTAGCTTCCCGGCAACAATTAATAGACTGGATGGAGGCGGATAAAGTTGCAGGACCACTT
CTGCGCTCGGCCCTTCCGGCTGGCTGGTTTATTGCTGATAAATCTGGAGCCGGTGAGCGTGGGTCTCGCG
GTATCATTGCAGCACTGGGGCCAGATGGTAAGCCCTCCCGTATCGTAGTTATCTACACGACGGGGAGTCA
GGCAACTATGGATGAACGAAATAGACAGATCGCTGAGATAGGTGCCTCACTGATTAAGCATTGGTAACTG
TCAGACCAAGTTTACTCATATATACTTTAGATTGATTTAAAACTTCATTTTTAATTTAAAAGGATCTAGG
TGAAGATCCTTTTTGATAATCTCATGACCAAAATCCCTTAACGTGAGTTTTCGTTCCACTGAGCGTCAGA
CCCCGTAGAAAAGATCAAAGGATCTTCTTGAGATCCTTTTTTTCTGCGCGTAATCTGCTGCTTGCAAACA
AAAAAACCACCGCTACCAGCGGTGGTTTGTTTGCCGGATCAAGAGCTACCAACTCTTTTTCCGAAGGTAA
CTGGCTTCAGCAGAGCGCAGATACCAAATACTGTTCTTCTAGTGTAGCCGTAGTTAGGCCACCACTTCAA
GAACTCTGTAGCACCGCCTACATACCTCGCTCTGCTAATCCTGTTACCAGTGGCTGCTGCCAGTGGCGAT
AAGTCGTGTCTTACCGGGTTGGACTCAAGACGATAGTTACCGGATAAGGCGCAGCGGTCGGGCTGAACGG
GGGGTTCGTGCACACAGCCCAGCTTGGAGCGAACGACCTACACCGAACTGAGATACCTACAGCGTGAGCT
ATGAGAAAGCGCCACGCTTCCCGAAGGGAGAAAGGCGGACAGGTATCCGGTAAGCGGCAGGGTCGGAACA
GGAGAGCGCACGAGGGAGCTTCCAGGGGGAAACGCCTGGTATCTTTATAGTCCTGTCGGGTTTCGCCACC
TCTGACTTGAGCGTCGATTTTTGTGATGCTCGTCAGGGGGGCGGAGCCTATGGAAAAACGCCAGCAACGC
GGCCTTTTTACGGTTCCTGGCCTTTTGCTGGCCTTTTGCTCACATGTTCTTTCCTGCGTTATCCCCTGAT
TCTGTGGATAACCGTATTACCGCCTTTGAGTGAGCTGATACCGCTCGCCGCAGCCGAACGACCGAGCGCA
GCGAGTCAGTGAGCGAGGAAGCGGAAGAGCGCCCAATACGCAAACCGCCTCTCCCCGCGCGTTGGCCGAT
TCATTAATGCAGCTGGCACGACAGGTTTCCCGACTGGAAAGCGGGCAGTGAGCGCAACGCAATTAATGTG
AGTTAGCTCACTCATTAGGCACCCCAGGCTTTACACTTTATGCTTCCGGCTCGTATGTTGTGTGGAATTG
TGAGCGGATAACAATTTCACACAGGAAACAGCTATGACCATGATTACGCCAAGCGCGCAATTAACCCTCA
CTAAAGGGAACAAAAGCTGGAGCTGCAAGCTTAATGTAGTCTTATGCAATACTCTTGTAGTCTTGCAACA
TGGTAACGATGAGTTAGCAACATGCCTTACAAGGAGAGAAAAAGCACCGTGCATGCCGATTGGTGGAAGT
AAGGTGGTACGATCGTGCCTTATTAGGAAGGCAACAGACGGGTCTGACATGGATTGGACGAACCACTGAA
TTGCCGCATTGCAGAGATATTGTATTTAAGTGCCTAGCTCGATACATAAACGGGTCTCTCTGGTTAGACC
AGATCTGAGCCTGGGAGCTCTCTGGCTAACTAGGGAACCCACTGCTTAAGCCTCAATAAAGCTTGCCTTG
AGTGCTTCAAGTAGTGTGTGCCCGTCTGTTGTGTGACTCTGGTAACTAGAGATCCCTCAGACCCTTTTAG
TCAGTGTGGAAAATCTCTAGCAGTGGCGCCCGAACAGGGACTTGAAAGCGAAAGGGAAACCAGAGGAGCT
CTCTCGACGCAGGACTCGGCTTGCTGAAGCGCGCACGGCAAGAGGCGAGGGGCGGCGACTGGTGAGTACG
CCAAAAATTTTGACTAGCGGAGGCTAGAAGGAGAGAGATGGGTGCGAGAGCGTCAGTATTAAGCGGGGGA
GAATTAGATCGCGATGGGAAAAAATTCGGTTAAGGCCAGGGGGAAAGAAAAAATATAAATTAAAACATAT
AGTATGGGCAAGCAGGGAGCTAGAACGATTCGCAGTTAATCCTGGCCTGTTAGAAACATCAGAAGGCTGT
AGACAAATACTGGGACAGCTACAACCATCCCTTCAGACAGGATCAGAAGAACTTAGATCATTATATAATA
CAGTAGCAACCCTCTATTGTGTGCATCAAAGGATAGAGATAAAAGACACCAAGGAAGCTTTAGACAAGAT
AGAGGAAGAGCAAAACAAAAGTAAGACCACCGCACAGCAAGCGGCCGCTGATCTTCAGACCTGGAGGAGG
AGATATGAGGGACAATTGGAGAAGTGAATTATATAAATATAAAGTAGTAAAAATTGAACCATTAGGAGTA
GCACCCACCAAGGCAAAGAGAAGAGTGGTGCAGAGAGAAAAAAGAGCAGTGGGAATAGGAGCTTTGTTCC
TTGGGTTCTTGGGAGCAGCAGGAAGCACTATGGGCGCAGCGTCAATGACGCTGACGGTACAGGCCAGACA
ATTATTGTCTGGTATAGTGCAGCAGCAGAACAATTTGCTGAGGGCTATTGAGGCGCAACAGCATCTGTTG
CAACTCACAGTCTGGGGCATCAAGCAGCTCCAGGCAAGAATCCTGGCTGTGGAAAGATACCTAAAGGATC
AACAGCTCCTGGGGATTTGGGGTTGCTCTGGAAAACTCATTTGCACCACTGCTGTGCCTTGGAATGCTAG
TTGGAGTAATAAATCTCTGGAACAGATTTGGAATCACACGACCTGGATGGAGTGGGACAGAGAAATTAAC
AATTACACAAGCTTAATACACTCCTTAATTGAAGAATCGCAAAACCAGCAAGAAAAGAATGAACAAGAAT
TATTGGAATTAGATAAATGGGCAAGTTTGTGGAATTGGTTTAACATAACAAATTGGCTGTGGTATATAAA
ATTATTCATAATGATAGTAGGAGGCTTGGTAGGTTTAAGAATAGTTTTTGCTGTACTTTCTATAGTGAAT
AGAGTTAGGCAGGGATATTCACCATTATCGTTTCAGACCCACCTCCCAACCCCGAGGGGACCCATGCATT
GCATCTCAATTAGTCAGCAACCAGGTGTGGAAAG
Features (pLannotate 1.2.2; 30 found; start..end, strand, type, name):
     85..220     +  rep_origin     SV40 ori: SV40 origin of replication
    266..862     +  CDS            PuroR (fragment): puromycin N-acetyltransferase; pac from Streptomyces; confers resistance to puromycin
    911..1028    +  misc_feature   cPPT/CTS: central polypurine tract and central termination sequence of HIV-1
   1086..1586    +  promoter       hPGK promoter: human phosphoglycerate kinase 1 promoter
   1595..2767    +  CDS            MAP2K1: MP2K1_HUMAN - Also known as MEK1, PRKMK1. Experimental evidence at protein level: Swiss-Prot protein existence level 1. Dual specificity protein kinase which acts as an essential component of the MAP kinase signal transduction pathway. Binding of extracellular ligands such as growth factors, cytokines and hormones to their cell-surface receptors activates RAS and this initiates RAF1 activation. RAF1 then further activates the dual-specificity protein kinases MAP2K1/MEK1 and MAP2K2/MEK2. Both MAP2K1/MEK1 and MAP2K2/MEK2 function specifically in the MAPK/ERK cascade, and catalyze the concomitant
   2774..2815    +  CDS            V5 tag: epitope tag from simian virus 5
   2840..3428    +  misc_feature   WPRE: woodchuck hepatitis virus posttranscriptional regulatory element
   3479..3498    +  misc_feature   cPPT/CTS (fragment): central polypurine tract and central termination sequence of HIV-1
   3500..3733    +  LTR            3' LTR (ΔU3): self-inactivating 3' long terminal repeat (LTR) from HIV-1
   3811..3932    +  polyA_signal   SV40 poly(A) signal: SV40 polyadenylation signal
   3972..4107    +  rep_origin     SV40 ori: SV40 origin of replication
   4128..4146    -  promoter       T7 promoter: promoter for bacteriophage T7 RNA polymerase
   4154..4309    +  CDS            lacZα (fragment): LacZα fragment of β-galactosidase; lacZ fragment
   4314..4742    +  rep_origin     f1 ori (sequence partly withheld): f1 bacteriophage origin of replication; arrow indicates direction of (+) strand synthesis
   4795..4899    +  promoter       AmpR promoter: bla
   4900..5760    +  CDS            AmpR: β-lactamase; bla; confers resistance to ampicillin, carbenicillin, and related antibiotics
   5931..6519    +  rep_origin     ori: high-copy-number ColE1/pMB1/pBR322/pUC origin of replication
   6702..6794    +  CDS            lacI (fragment): lac repressor; lacI; The lac repressor binds to the lac operator to inhibit transcription in E. coli. This inhibition can be relieved by adding lactose or isopropyl-β-D-thiogalactopyranoside (IPTG).
   6807..6828    +  protein_bind   CAP binding site: CAP binding activates transcription in the presence of cAMP. E. coli catabolite activator protein
   6843..6873    +  promoter       lac promoter: promoter for the E. coli lac operon
   6881..6897    +  protein_bind   lac operator: The lac repressor binds to the lac operator to inhibit transcription in E. coli. This inhibition can be relieved by adding lactose or isopropyl-β-D-thiogalactopyranoside (IPTG). lac repressor encoded by lacI
   6942..6960    +  promoter       T3 promoter: promoter for bacteriophage T3 RNA polymerase
   6988..7214    +  promoter       RSV promoter: Rous sarcoma virus enhancer/promoter
   7215..7395    +  LTR            5' LTR (truncated): truncated 5' long terminal repeat (LTR) from HIV-1
   7442..7567    +  misc_feature   HIV-1 Ψ: packaging signal of human immunodeficiency virus type 1
   7551..7914    +  CDS            HIV-1 gag (fragment): gag protein from human immunodeficiency virus 1; gag
   8060..8293    +  misc_feature   RRE: The Rev response element (RRE) of HIV-1 allows for Rev-dependent mRNA export from the nucleus to the cytoplasm.
   8670..8696    +  CDS            Rev (fragment): human immunodeficiency virus 1 (HIV-1) Rev protein; rev; enhances nuclear export of unspliced and incompletely spliced viral mRNAs
   8703..8726    +  promoter       SV40 promoter (fragment): SV40 early promoter
   8727..61      +  promoter       SV40 promoter (fragment) (across the origin): SV40 enhancer and early promoter
