[The description below was written by a language model from this plasmid's Addgene catalogue record and pLannotate feature annotations shown in this document.]
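Description:
MEK1-E102-I103del-V5 is a third-generation-style, self-inactivating HIV-1 lentiviral expression vector built on the pCW107-V5 backbone and carrying human MAP2K1 (MEK1) with an in-frame deletion of residues E102–I103. It is maintained in E. coli through a high-copy ColE1/pUC origin with ampicillin resistance (AmpR). The backbone also retains an f1 origin, lac promoter/operator remnants, and T3 and T7 promoters typical of a phagemid-derived plasmid.

The viral genome is transcribed from an RSV promoter fused to a truncated 5' LTR. This is followed by the Ψ packaging signal with a gag fragment, and by the RRE for Rev-dependent nuclear export of the genomic RNA. Two expression units lie between the LTRs. An SV40 early promoter/origin region drives the puromycin N-acetyltransferase gene, which allows transduced mammalian cells to be selected with puromycin. Downstream of this, after a cPPT/CTS element that aids nuclear import of the preintegration complex, the human PGK promoter drives the 1,173 bp MAP2K1 mutant open reading frame. The insert was cloned between NheI and AgeI sites and is fused at its C terminus to a V5 epitope tag for detection. A WPRE follows the tagged coding sequence to enhance transcript stability and expression. The cassette ends in a ΔU3 3' LTR, which inactivates LTR promoter activity after integration, and an SV40 polyadenylation signal lies beyond it.

The vector is intended for producing lentivirus to stably and constitutively express the V5-tagged MEK1 E102–I103 deletion mutant in mammalian cells. MEK1 is the dual-specificity kinase that acts between RAF and ERK in the MAPK cascade. The record does not describe the functional consequences of the deletion.
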