Addgene plasmid #217301: MEK1-E102-I103del-V5
Purpose: Lentivirus vector for expression of MEK1 E102-I103deletion
Depositing lab: Channing Der. Depositing organization: University of North Carolina at Chapel Hill.
Backbone
  Vector backbone: pCW107-V5
  Backbone size w/o insert (bp): 7565
  Vector type: Lentiviral
  Selectable markers: Puromycin
Growth in bacteria
  Bacterial resistance: Ampicillin, 100 μg/mL
  Growth temperature: 37°C
  Growth strain: NEB Stable
  Copy number: High Copy
Gene/Insert
  Gene/Insert name: MAP2K1
  Species: H. sapiens (human)
  Insert size (bp): 1173
  Mutation: E102-I103deletion
  Entrez Gene: MAP2K1 (a.k.a. CFC3, MAPKK1, MEK1, MEL, MKK1, PRKMK1)
  Tag / fusion protein: V5 (C terminal on insert)
  Cloning method: Restriction Enzyme; 5′ cloning site NHE1 (not destroyed); 3′ cloning site AGE1 (not destroyed)
Terms and licenses: Academic/Nonprofit Terms; Industry Terms: Not Available to Industry
How to cite: MEK1-E102-I103del-V5 was a gift from Channing Der (Addgene plasmid # 217301 ; http://n2t.net/addgene:217301 ; RRID:Addgene_217301)
